Addgene plasmid #34654: mg174
Depositing lab: Miriam Goodman. Depositing organization: Stanford University. Publication: Alternatively spliced domains interact to regulate BK potassium channel gating. Johnson BE, Glauser DA, Dan-Glauser ES, Halling DB, Aldrich RW, Goodman MB. Proc Natl Acad Sci U S A. 2011 Nov 2. 10.1073/pnas.1116795108 PubMed 22049343.
Backbone
  Vector backbone: pBluescript KS(+)
  Backbone size w/o insert (bp): 2958
  Vector type: Xenopus oocyte expression
Growth in bacteria
  Bacterial resistance: Ampicillin, 100 μg/mL
  Growth temperature: 37°C
  Growth strain: DH5alpha
  Growth instructions: Top 10 F' E. coli
  Copy number: High Copy
Gene/Insert
  Gene/Insert name: slo-1(A2;B0;C0) (alt names: BK channel; Lablife ID:L1089.P193)
  Species: C. elegans (nematode)
  Insert size (bp): 3694
  Entrez Gene: slo-1 (a.k.a. CELE_Y51A2D.19)
  Tag / fusion protein: Xenopus beta-globulin 5' UTR (N terminal on insert); Xenopus beta-globulin 3' UTR (C terminal on insert)
Resource information
  A portion of this plasmid was derived from a plasmid made by: The backbone plasmid containing insert slo-1(A2;B0;C1) was obtained from Zhao-Wen Wang (University of Connecticut)
Terms and licenses: Academic/Nonprofit Terms; Industry Terms: Not Available to Industry
Depositor comments: The backbone plasmid containing insert slo-1(A2;B0;C1) was first published in: Wang, Z.W., Saifee, O., Nonet, M.L., and Salkoff, L. (2001). SLO-1 potassium channels control quantal content of neurotransmitter release at the C. elegans neuromuscular junction. Neuron 32, 867-881.
How to cite: mg174 was a gift from Miriam Goodman (Addgene plasmid # 34654 ; http://n2t.net/addgene:34654 ; RRID:Addgene_34654)
