[The description below was written by a language model from this plasmid's Addgene catalogue record and pLannotate feature annotations shown in this document.]
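Description:
mg174 is a Xenopus oocyte expression plasmid built on pBluescript KS(+) that carries a cDNA for one splice isoform of the Caenorhabditis elegans BK (large-conductance, voltage- and calcium-activated) potassium channel gene slo-1, designated A2;B0;C0 after the variants used at its three alternatively spliced sites. It was derived from an earlier plasmid carrying the A2;B0;C1 isoform in the same backbone. The plasmid is propagated in E. coli at high copy through the ColE1/pUC-type origin and selected with ampicillin via the bla gene. The backbone also retains the f1 origin for single-stranded DNA production and remnants of the lac promoter/operator and lacZα region interrupted by the insert.

In the annotated 6,650 nt sequence, the slo-1 coding region (about 3.35 kb) is flanked by the 5' and 3' untranslated regions of the Xenopus laevis major beta-globin gene. The record lists these as tags, but they are non-coding elements that improve translation and stability of injected transcripts in oocytes. A T3 promoter lies just upstream of the 5' UTR in the sense orientation, so T3 RNA polymerase would be expected to produce the sense cRNA in vitro, while a T7 promoter downstream of the 3' UTR points back toward the insert. No eukaryotic promoter drives the insert. The short "chicken β-actin promoter" hit is only a 17 bp fragment and is probably an annotation artefact.

The construct is suited to making cRNA for heterologous expression of SLO-1 channels in Xenopus oocytes and electrophysiological recording. The associated study compared splice variants to examine how alternatively spliced domains interact to regulate BK channel gating.
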