Features (pLannotate 1.2.2; 17 found; start..end, strand, type, name):
      1..3354    +  CDS            slo-1: SLO1_CAEEL - Experimental evidence at protein level: Swiss-Prot protein existence level 1. Potassium channel activated by both membrane depolarization or increase in cytosolic Ca(2+) that mediates export of K(+) (PubMed:11738032). Its activation dampens the excitatory events that elevate the cytosolic Ca(2+) concentration and/or depolarize the cell membrane (PubMed:11738032). It therefore contributes to repolarization of the membrane potential (PubMed:11738032). Essential for the regulation of neurotransmitter release at synapses (PubMed:11738032, PubMed:28168949). From Caenorhabditis elegans.
   3455..3490    -  misc_feature   MCS (fragment): pBluescript multiple cloning site
   3513..3638    +  3'UTR          Xenopus globin 3'-UTR: 3'-UTR of the major beta-globin gene of Xenopus laevis
   3671..3687    -  promoter       chicken β-actin promoter (fragment): contains a 21-bp deletion relative to the standard chicken β-actin promoter
   3719..3737    -  promoter       T7 promoter: promoter for bacteriophage T7 RNA polymerase
   3745..3900    +  CDS            lacZα (fragment): LacZα fragment of β-galactosidase; lacZ fragment
   3931..4359    -  rep_origin     f1 ori (sequence partly withheld): f1 bacteriophage origin of replication; arrow indicates direction of (+) strand synthesis
   4386..4490    +  promoter       AmpR promoter: bla
   4491..5351    +  CDS            AmpR: β-lactamase; bla; confers resistance to ampicillin, carbenicillin, and related antibiotics
   5522..6110    +  rep_origin     ori: high-copy-number ColE1/pMB1/pBR322/pUC origin of replication
   6293..6385    +  CDS            lacI (fragment): lac repressor; lacI; The lac repressor binds to the lac operator to inhibit transcription in E. coli. This inhibition can be relieved by adding lactose or isopropyl-β-D-thiogalactopyranoside (IPTG).
   6398..6419    +  protein_bind   CAP binding site: CAP binding activates transcription in the presence of cAMP. E. coli catabolite activator protein
   6434..6464    +  promoter       lac promoter: promoter for the E. coli lac operon
   6472..6488    +  protein_bind   lac operator: The lac repressor binds to the lac operator to inhibit transcription in E. coli. This inhibition can be relieved by adding lactose or isopropyl-β-D-thiogalactopyranoside (IPTG). lac repressor encoded by lacI
   6533..6551    +  promoter       T3 promoter: promoter for bacteriophage T3 RNA polymerase
   6564..6586    -  misc_feature   MCS (fragment): pBluescript multiple cloning site
   6592..6634    +  5'UTR          Xenopus globin 5'-UTR: translational enhancer from the 5'-UTR of the major beta-globin gene of Xenopus laevis
>Addgene plasmid #34654 | mg174 | depositor full sequence | sequence record 41622 | mg174 sequence 6650 bps
ATGGGCGAGATTTACTCGCCTTCGCAGTCGAAGGGCTTCAATCAACCATATGGATACCCGATGAATTGTA
ACCTTAGTCGAGTATTCATGGAGATGACTGAAGAAGATCGAAAGTGCCTGGAGGAGCGCAAATATTGGTG
TTTTTTACTGAGCAGCATCACCACATTCTGCGCCTCAATGATATTGGTCGTAATATGGCGAGTGGTGACA
CACCTGTGCTGTCAACGCCGAGAAAAAGAGTTTGTGGAGCCCATACCTGCTCCGGAAGCCGTCCAAATAA
ATATGAACGGGTCGAAGCACGCGCCAAGTGAAACCGACCCGTTTTTGAAGCAACAAGAGGAAAAACACTT
GGGATGGATGACAGAAGCCAAGGACTGGGCTGGCGAGCTGATATCCGGACAAAGTCTGACGGGACGGTTT
CTGGTACTTTTGGTGTTCATTTTATCGATTGGATCGTTGATTATTTATTTTTACGACGCTAGTTTCCAAA
ACTTCCAAGTAGAAACGTGCATCCCGTGGCAGGACAGTCCCTCGCAACAAATCGACCTGGGCTTCAACAT
ATTTTTTCTCGTCTATTTTTTCATTAGATTCATCGCCGCGTCCGACAAAGTTTGGTTTCTGCTTGAAATG
TACAGCTGGATTGATTTTTTCACGATTCCGCCAAGCTTCGTGGCAATTTACTTGCAGAGGAATTGGCTCG
GATTCCGTTTCCTCCGTGCTCTTCGCCTCATGACCGTACCCGACATTCTACAGTACCTCAACATCCTGAA
AACATCTTCATCAATCCGATTGACACAGTTGGTCACAATTTTCGTGGCGGTTTGTCTGACTGGAGCCGGC
TTGGTGCACTTACTGGAAAATTCTGGGGACTTCTTCAAAGGATTTATAAATCCGCACAGAATCACTTATG
CGGACTCTGTGTACTTTGTACTGGTCACAATGTCTACTGTCGGATATGGAGATATCTATTGTACGACGCT
TTGCGGCCGACTTTTCATGATTTTCTTCATTCTGTTCGGTTTGGCCATGTTTGCAAGTTACGTACCAGAA
ATTGCCGATTTGATTGGAAACCGGCAAAAATACGGTGGGGAGTACAAAGGAGAGCACGGGAAGAAGCACA
TAGTGGTCTGTGGCCATATCACCTACGATTCGGTGTCCCATTTTCTTCAAGATTTCCTACACGAGGACCG
TGATGACGTGGATGTCGAAGTGGTGTTTTTGCATCGTGTCGTGCCGGATTTGGAGCTGGAAGGCTTGTTT
AAGCGGCATTTCACAAAAGTCGAATTTTTCACGGGGACTGTCATGGATTCTCTGGATCTTAGCAGAGTCA
AGATCGGGGACGCCGACGCCTGCCTGGTCCTTGCCAACAAGTACAGTACCAATCCGGACGCCGAGGACGC
CGCAAACATTATGCGTGTAATTTCGATCAAAAACTACTCATCGGACATCAGAGTTATTGTGCAACTAATG
CAATATCACAATAAGGCCTACCTTCTAAATATCCCCTCCTGGGACTGGAAACGAGGTGATGACGTCATCT
GTCTCGCGGAGCTTAAGCTCGGATTCATTGCTCAAAGCTGTCTGGCACCCGGATTCTCTACGATGATGGC
TAATTTATTTGCAATGAGAAGTTTCAAAACGTCACAAACCACACCGGACTGGCTGAACCTGTACCTTTGC
GGTGCCGGAATGGAAATGTACACCGACACGCTATCCCACTCGTTCGTCGGAATGACTTTTCCTGAAGCTG
TCGACCTATTATTCAACCGCCTGGGGCTTCTTCTTCTGGCGATTGAGCTTAAAGATGAGGAAAATAAAGA
ATGCAATATTGCAATCAATCCAGGCCCACATATTGTCATCCAGCCTCAAACTCAAGGATTTTTCATTGCT
CAGAGCGCTGACGAGGTGAAGCGGGCGTTTTTCTGGTGTAAGCAGTGTCATGACGATATTAAGGACGTTT
CCTTGATCAAAAAATGTAAATGCAAAAATTTGGCCCTCTTCCGTCGCAACACCAAACACTCGACAGCGGC
CCGTGCAAGAGCCACCGATGTGCTCCAGCAGTTCCAGCCACAAGCGCCAGCAGGTCCGATGGGCCATTTG
GGCCAACAAGTTCAGCTAAGGATGATTAATCAACAGAGGCCATCTTCCGGAGGACGCCGAAATTCGATGA
GTATTCCGCCAGACGGCAGGGGTGTCGATTTTAGCAAGGATTTTGAGCAGCAATTCCAAGACATGAAATA
TGACAGTACTGGAATGTTCCACTGGTGTCCATCCCGTAACCTAGAGGACTGTGTTCTGGAGCGCCACCAG
GCCGCTATGACCGTACTCAACGGCCACGTGGTGGTTTGTTTGTTCGCTGATCAGGATTCTCCGCTAATTG
GGCTCCGGAACTTCATAATGCCACTAAGAAGCTCAAACTTCCATTATCATGAGCTCAAACACGTGGTTAT
TGTGGGAGACCTGGAATATTTGAGGAAAGAGTGGAAGACGCTGTACAACTTGCCGAAAATCTCGATTTTG
AATGGCTCCCCGCTATCTCGAGCAGATTTACGCGCCGTCAACATTAACCTCTGCGACATGTGTGTCATAA
TCTCTGCCCGGGTCCCAAATACCGAAGATACCACTTTGGCAGATAAGGAAGCGATTCTGGCATCATTGAA
CATTAAAGCTATGCAATTTGATGATACCCTTGGCTTTTTCCCGATGAGGCATCAAACTGGCGATCGGAGC
CCGCTGGGCTCCCCGATTTCCATGCAGAAGAAGGGCGCCAAGTTTGGGACCAATGTGCCGATGATTACGG
AGCTTGTTAACGACTCAAATGTGCAATTCCTCGACCAGGACGACGACGACGATCCGGACACCGAGCTCTA
CCTCACGCAGCCCTTCGCCTGCGGAACTGCCTTCGCCATTTCAGTGTTGGATTCTTTGATGAGTACTACC
TACTTCAACGACTCGGCCCTGACCCTCATCCGAACTCTGGTCACTGGTGGAGCCACACCGGAGCTTGAAC
TTATTCTGGCAGAAGGCGCCGGGCTCCGAGGTGGCTACAGTACCCCGGAGACCCTCTCAAACAGAGATCG
GTGCCGAATTGCTCAGATTTCGCTGCAGGATAACCCGTACGATGGAGTTGTGCACAACACTACCTATGGT
GCAATGTTCACGATAGCTCTGAGGAGGTACGGCCAACTTTGTATCGGGCTGTATAGGCTTCACGACCAGG
ATAATCCGGACTCTATGAAGCGATATGTTATCACTAATCCTCCAGCAGAATTGAGGATTAAAAATACTGA
TTACGTCTACGTACTTGAACAATTCGATCCGGGACTGGAGTACGAGCCGGGCAAACGACACTTTTAGGGC
CTAATTTTATCCGATTTTCTTGCTACAAACTACGGGTTATCCGACTCCGAAGGACCAATAATATTTGCAA
ATGCTCATTTTTAGGACTTTTTTTGAATTCCTGCAGCCCGGGGGATCCACTAGTTCTAGACTCGAGGATC
TGGTTACCACTAAACCAGCCTCAAGAACACCCGAATGGAGTCTCTAAGCTACATAATACCAACTTACACT
TTACAAAATGTTGTCCCCCAAAATGTAGCCATTCGTATCTGCTCCTAATAAAAAGAAAGTTTCTTCACAT
TCTAAAAAAAAAAAAAAAAAAAAAAAAAACCCCCCCCCCCCCCCCCGGGGNCGCCACCGNGGGGGAGCTC
CAATTCGCCCTATAGTGAGTCGTATTACGCGCGCTCACTGGCCGTCGTTTTACAACGTCGTGACTGGGAA
AACCCTGGCGTTACCCAACTTAATCGCCTTGCAGCACATCCCCCTTTCGCCAGCTGGCGTAATAGCGAAG
AGGCCCGCACCGATCGCCCTTCCCAACAGTTGCGCAGCCTGAATGGCGAATGGAAATTGTAAGCGTTAAT
ATTTTGTTAAAATTCGCGTTAAATTTTTGTTAAATCAGCTCATTTTTTAACCAATAGGCCGAAATCGGCA
AAATCCCTTATAAATCAAAAGAATAGACCGAGATAGGGT
[37 nt withheld, positions 4030-4066]
AAAGAACGTGGACTCCAACGTCAAAGG
[49 nt withheld, positions 4094-4142]
T
[91 nt withheld, positions 4144-4234]
G
[124 nt withheld, positions 4236-4359]
CAGGTGGCACTTTTCGGGGAAATGTGCGCGGAACCCCTATTTGTTTATTTTTCTAAATACATTCAAATAT
GTATCCGCTCATGAGACAATAACCCTGATAAATGCTTCAATAATATTGAAAAAGGAAGAGTATGAGTATT
CAACATTTCCGTGTCGCCCTTATTCCCTTTTTTGCGGCATTTTGCCTTCCTGTTTTTGCTCACCCAGAAA
CGCTGGTGAAAGTAAAAGATGCTGAAGATCAGTTGGGTGCACGAGTGGGTTACATCGAACTGGATCTCAA
CAGCGGTAAGATCCTTGAGAGTTTTCGCCCCGAAGAACGTTTTCCAATGATGAGCACTTTTAAAGTTCTG
CTATGTGGCGCGGTATTATCCCGTATTGACGCCGGGCAAGAGCAACTCGGTCGCCGCATACACTATTCTC
AGAATGACTTGGTTGAGTACTCACCAGTCACAGAAAAGCATCTTACGGATGGCATGACAGTAAGAGAATT
ATGCAGTGCTGCCATAACCATGAGTGATAACACTGCGGCCAACTTACTTCTGACAACGATCGGAGGACCG
AAGGAGCTAACCGCTTTTTTGCACAACATGGGGGATCATGTAACTCGCCTTGATCGTTGGGAACCGGAGC
TGAATGAAGCCATACCAAACGACGAGCGTGACACCACGATGCCTGTAGCAATGGCAACAACGTTGCGCAA
ACTATTAACTGGCGAACTACTTACTCTAGCTTCCCGGCAACAATTAATAGACTGGATGGAGGCGGATAAA
GTTGCAGGACCACTTCTGCGCTCGGCCCTTCCGGCTGGCTGGTTTATTGCTGATAAATCTGGAGCCGGTG
AGCGTGGGTCTCGCGGTATCATTGCAGCACTGGGGCCAGATGGTAAGCCCTCCCGTATCGTAGTTATCTA
CACGACGGGGAGTCAGGCAACTATGGATGAACGAAATAGACAGATCGCTGAGATAGGTGCCTCACTGATT
AAGCATTGGTAACTGTCAGACCAAGTTTACTCATATATACTTTAGATTGATTTAAAACTTCATTTTTAAT
TTAAAAGGATCTAGGTGAAGATCCTTTTTGATAATCTCATGACCAAAATCCCTTAACGTGAGTTTTCGTT
CCACTGAGCGTCAGACCCCGTAGAAAAGATCAAAGGATCTTCTTGAGATCCTTTTTTTCTGCGCGTAATC
TGCTGCTTGCAAACAAAAAAACCACCGCTACCAGCGGTGGTTTGTTTGCCGGATCAAGAGCTACCAACTC
TTTTTCCGAAGGTAACTGGCTTCAGCAGAGCGCAGATACCAAATACTGTCCTTCTAGTGTAGCCGTAGTT
AGGCCACCACTTCAAGAACTCTGTAGCACCGCCTACATACCTCGCTCTGCTAATCCTGTTACCAGTGGCT
GCTGCCAGTGGCGATAAGTCGTGTCTTACCGGGTTGGACTCAAGACGATAGTTACCGGATAAGGCGCAGC
GGTCGGGCTGAACGGGGGGTTCGTGCACACAGCCCAGCTTGGAGCGAACGACCTACACCGAACTGAGATA
CCTACAGCGTGAGCTATGAGAAAGCGCCACGCTTCCCGAAGGGAGAAAGGCGGACAGGTATCCGGTAAGC
GGCAGGGTCGGAACAGGAGAGCGCACGAGGGAGCTTCCAGGGGGAAACGCCTGGTATCTTTATAGTCCTG
TCGGGTTTCGCCACCTCTGACTTGAGCGTCGATTTTTGTGATGCTCGTCAGGGGGGCGGAGCCTATGGAA
AAACGCCAGCAACGCGGCCTTTTTACGGTTCCTGGCCTTTTGCTGGCCTTTTGCTCACATGTTCTTTCCT
GCGTTATCCCCTGATTCTGTGGATAACCGTATTACCGCCTTTGAGTGAGCTGATACCGCTCGCCGCAGCC
GAACGACCGAGCGCAGCGAGTCAGTGAGCGAGGAAGCGGAAGAGCGCCCAATACGCAAACCGCCTCTCCC
CGCGCGTTGGCCGATTCATTAATGCAGCTGGCACGACAGGTTTCCCGACTGGAAAGCGGGCAGTGAGCGC
AACGCAATTAATGTGAGTTAGCTCACTCATTAGGCACCCCAGGCTTTACACTTTATGCTTCCGGCTCGTA
TGTTGTGTGGAATTGTGAGCGGATAACAATTTCACACAGGAAACAGCTATGACCATGATTACGCCAAGCG
CGCAATTAACCCTCACTAAAGGGAACAAAAGCTGGGTACCGGGCCCCCCCTCGAGGTAGCTTCTTGTTCT
TTTTGCAGAAGCTCAGAATAAACGCTCAACTTTGGCAGAATCGATCCCACC
