>Addgene plasmid #34654 | mg174 | addgene partial sequence | sequence record 43134 | T3 5'-GCAATTAACCCTCACTAAAGG-3'
GCTTCTTGTTCTTTTTGCAGAAGCTCAGAATAAACGCTCAACTTTGGCAGAATCGATCCCACCATGGGCG
AGATTTACTCGCCTTCGCAGTCGAAGGGCTTCAATCAACCATATGGATACCCGATGAATTGTAACCTTAG
TCGAGTATTCATGGAGATGACTGAAGAAGATCGAAAGTGCCTGGAGGAGCGCAAATATTGGTGTTTTTTA
CTGAGCAGCATCACCACATTCTGCGCCTCAATGATATTGGTCGTAATATGGCGAGTGGTGACACACCTGT
GCTGTCAACGCCGAGAAAAAGAGTTTGTGGAGCCCATACCTGCTCCGGAAGCCGTCCAAATAAATATGAA
CGGGTCGAAGCACGCGCCAAGTGAAACCGACCCGTTTTTGAAGCAACAAGAGGAAAAACACTTGGGATGG
ATGACAGAAGCCAAGGACTGGGCTGGCGAGCTGATATCCGGACAAAGTCTGACGGGACGGTTTCTGGTAC
TTTTGGTGTTCATTTTATCGATTGGATCGTTGATTATTTATTTTTACGACGCTAGTTTCCAAAACTTCCA
AGTAGAAACGTGCATCCCGTGGCAGGACAGTCCCTCGCAACAAATCGACCTGGGCTTCAACATATTTTTT
CTCGTCTATTTTTTCATTAGATTCATCGCCGCGTCCGACAAAGTTTGGTTTCTGCTTGAAATGTACAGCT
GGATTGATTTTTTCACGATTCCGCCAAGCTTCGTGGCAATTTACTTGCAGAGGAATTGGCTCGGATTCCG
TT
