>Addgene plasmid #34654 | mg174 | addgene partial sequence | sequence record 43188 | wSlo1-R 5'-gatggacaccagtggaacatt-3'
AAATCGACACCCCTGCCGTCTGGCGGAATACTCATCGAATTTCGGCGTCCTCCGGAAGATGGCCTCTGTT
GATTAATCATCCTTAGCTGAACTTGTTGGCCCAAATGGCCCATCGGACCTGCTGGCGCTTGTGGCTGGAA
CTGCTGGAGCACATCGGTGGCTCTTGCACGGGCCGCTGTCGAGTGTTTGGTGTTGCGACGGAAGAGGGCC
AAATTTTTGCATTTACATTTTTTGATCAAGGAAACGTCCTTAATATCGTCATGACACTGCTTACACCAGA
AAAACGCCCGCTTCACCTCGTCAGCGCTCTGAGCAATGAAAAATCCTTGAGTTTGAGGCTGGATGACAAT
ATGTGGGCCTGGATTGATTGCAATATTGCATTCTTTATTTTCCTCATCTTTAAGCTCAATCGCCAGAAGA
AGAAGCCCCAGGCGGTTGAATAATAGGTCGACAGCTTCAGGAAAAGTCATTCCGACGAACGAGTGGGATA
GCGTGTCGGTGTACATTTCCATTCCGGCACCGCAAAGGTACAGGTTCAGCCAGTCCGGTGTGGTTTGTGA
CGTTTTGAAACTTCTCATTGCAAATAAATTAGCCATCATCGTAGAGAATCCGGGTGCCAGACAGCTTTGA
GCAATGAATCCGAGCTTAAGCTCCGCGAGACAGATGACGTCATCACCTCGTTTCCAGTCCCAGGAGGGGA
TATTTAGAAGGTAGGCCTTATTGTGATATTGCATTAGTTGCACAATAACTCTGATGTCCGATGAGTAGTT
TTTGATCGAAATTACACGCATAATGTTTGCGGCGTCC
